>Addgene plasmid #203107 | Salsa-BC266-P3G2 | addgene full sequence | sequence record 421451 | Addgene NGS Result
AGCGCCCAATACGCAAACCGCCTCTCCCCGCGCGTTGGCCGATTCATTAATGCAGTCGAGGGATCTCCAT
AAGAGAAGAGGGACAGCTATGACTGGGAGTAGTCAGGAGAGGAGGAAAAATCTGGCTAGTAAAACATGTA
AGGAAAATTTTAGGGATGTTAAAGAAAAAAATAACACAAAACAAAATATAAAAAAAATCTAACCTCAAGT
CAAGGCTTTTCTATGGAATAAGGAATGGACAGCAGGGGGCTGTTTCATATACTGATGACCTCTTTATAGC
CAACCTTTGTTCATGGCAGCCAGCATATGGGCATATGTTGCCAAACTCTAAACCAAATACTCATTCTGAT
GTTTTAAATGATTTGCCCTCCCATATGTCCTTCCGAGTGAGAGACACAAAAAATTCCAACACACTATTGC
AATGAAAATAAATTTCCTTTATTAGCCAGAAGTCAGATGCTCAAGGGGCTTCATGATGTCCCCATAATTT
TTGGCAGAGGGAAAAAGATCGATCTCAGTGGTATTTGTGAGCCAGGGCATTGGCCACACCAGCCACCACC
TTCTGATAGGCAGCCTGCACCTGAGGAGTGAATTCTTTGCCAAAATGATGAGACAGCACAACAACCAGCA
CGTTGCCCAGGAGCTGTAGGAAAGAGAAGAAGGCATGAACATGGTTAGCAGAGGGGCCCGGTTTGGACTC
AGAGTATTTTATCCTCATCTCAAACAGTGTATATCATTGTAACCATAAAGAGAAAGGCAGGATGATGACC
AGGGTGTAGTTGTTTCTACCAATAAGAATATTTCCACGCCAGCCAGAATTTATATGCAGAAATATTCTAC
CTTATCATTTAATTATAACAATTGTTCTCTAAAACTGTGCTGAAGTACAATATAATATACCCTGATTGCC
TTGAAAAAAAAGTGATTAGAGAAAGTACTTACAATCTGACAAATAAACAAAAGTGAATTTAAAAATTCGT
TACAAATGCAAGCTAAAGTTTAACGAAAAAGTTACAGAAAATGAAAAGAAAATAAGAGGAGACAATGGTT
GTCAACAGAGTAGAAAGTGAAAGAAACAAAATTATCATGAGGGTCCATGGTGATACAAGGGACATCTTCC
CATTCTAAACAACACCCTGAAAACTTTGCCCCCTCCATATAACATGAATTTTACAATAGCGAAAAAGAAA
GAACAATCAAGGGTCCCCAAACTCACCCTGAAGTTCTCAGCTCTAGAGATATCGTCGAGGCCGCGCTAGC
GTTTAAACTGTCGACCTTAATTAAGAGATCTGCTCGAGGCGCGTCAGCTGACTAGAGGATCCCCGGGTAC
CGAGCTCGAATTCGGGGCCGCGGAGGCTGGATCGGTCCCGGTGTCTTCTATGGAGGTCAAAACAGCGTGG
ATGGCGTCTCCAGGCGATCTGACGGTTCACTAAACGAGCTCTGCTTATATAGGCCTCCCACCGTACACGC
CTACCTCGACCCGGGTACCGAGCTCGACTTTCACTTTTCTCTATCACTGATAGGGAGTGGTAAACTCGAC
TTTCACTTTTCTCTATCACTGATAGGGAGTGGTAAACTCGACTTTCACTTTTCTCTATCACTGATAGGGA
GTGGTAAACTCGACTTTCACTTTTCTCTATCACTGATAGGGAGTGGTAAACTCGACTTTCACTTTTCTCT
ATCACTGATAGGGAGTGGTAAACTCGACCTATATAAGCAGAGCTCGTTTAGTGAACCGTCAGATCGCCTG
GAGACGCCATCCACGCTGTTTTGACCTCCATAGAAGACACCGGGACCGATCCAGCCTCCGCGGCCCCGAA
TTCCTGCAGCGGCCGCTCTAGAACTAGTGGATCCCCGCGGATGGTGAGCAAGGGCGAGGAGCTGTTCACC
GGGGTGGTGCCCATCCTGGTCGAGCTGGACGGCGACGTAAACGGCCACAAGTTCAGCGTGTCCGGCGAGG
GCGAGGGCGATGCCACCTACGGCAAGCTGACCCTGAAGTTCATCTGCACCACCGGCAAGCTGCCCGTGCC
CTGGCCCACCCTCGTGACCACCCTGACCTACGGCGTGCAGTGCTTCAGCCGCTACCCCGACCACATGAAG
CAGCACGACTTCTTCAAGTCCGCCATGCCCGAAGGCTACGTCCAGGAGCGCACCATCTTCTTCAAGGACG
ACGGCAACTACAAGACCCGCGCCGAGGTGAAGTTCGAGGGCGACACCCTGGTGAACCGCATCGAGCTGAA
GGGCATCGACTTCAAGGAGGACGGCAACATCCTGGGGCACAAGCTGGAGTACAACTACAACAGCCACAAC
GTCTATATCATGGCCGACAAGCAGAAGAACGGCATCAAGGTGAACTTCAAGATCCGCCACAACATCGAGG
ACGGCAGCGTGCAGCTCGCCGACCACTACCAGCAGAACACCCCCATCGGCGACGGCCCCGTGCTGCTGCC
CGACAACCACTACCTGAGCACCCAGTCCGCCCTGAGCAAAGACCCCAACGAGAAGCGCGATCACATGGTC
CTGCTGGAGTTCGTGACCGCCGCCGGGATCACTCTCGGCATGGACGAGCTGTACAAGTAACCCACCGCAT
GAATTCGATATCAAGCTTGTCGACCTAGTTCTAGAGGATCCAGACATGATAAGATACATTGATGAGTTTG
GACAAACCACAACTAGAATGCAGTGAAAAAAATGCTTTATTTGTGAAATTTGTGATGCTATTGCTTTATT
TGTAACCATTATAAGCTGCAATAAACAAGTTAACAACAACAATTGCATTCATTTTATGTTTCAGGTTCAG
GGGGAGGTGTGGGAGGTTTTTTAAAGCAAGTAAAACCTCTACAAATGTGGTATGGCTGATTATGATCCTG
CAAGCCTCGTCGTCCTGGCCGGACCACGCTATCTGTGCAAGGTCCCCGGCCCCGGACGCGCGCTCCATGA
GCAGAGCGCCCGCCGCCGAGGCGAAGACTCGGGCGGCGCCCTGCCCGTCCCACCAGGTCAACAGGCGGTA
ACCGGCCTCTTCATCGGGAATGCGCGCGACCTTCAGCATCGCCGGCATGTCCCCCTGGCGGACGGGAAGT
ATCCAGCTCGACCAAGCTGGCCGCGTCGAGTGAAGACGAAAGGGCCTCGTGATACGCCTATTTTTATAGG
TTAATGTCATGATAATAATGGTTTCTTAGACGTCAGGTGGCACTTTTCGGGGAAATGTGCGCGGAACCCC
TATTTGTTTATTTTTCTAAATACATTCAAATATGTATCCGCTCATGAGACAATAACCCTGATAAATGCTT
CAATAATATTGAAAAAGGAAGAGTATGAGTATTCAACATTTCCGTGTCGCCCTTATTCCCTTTTTTGCGG
CATTTTGCCTTCCTGTTTTTGCTCACCCAGAAACGCTGGTGAAAGTAAAAGATGCTGAAGATCAGTTGGG
TGCACGAGTGGGTTACATCGAACTGGATCTCAACAGCGGTAAGATCCTTGAGAGTTTTCGCCCCGAAGAA
CGTTTTCCAATGATGAGCACTTTTAAAGTTCTGCTATGTGGCGCGGTATTATCCCGTGTTGACGCCGGGC
AAGAGCAACTCGGTCGCCGCATACACTATTCTCAGAATGACTTGGTTGAGTACTCACCAGTCACAGAAAA
GCATCTTACGGATGGCATGACAGTAAGAGAATTATGCAGTGCTGCCATAACCATGAGTGATAACACTGCG
GCCAACTTACTTCTGACAACGATCGGAGGACCGAAGGAGCTAACCGCTTTTTTGCACAACATGGGGGATC
ATGTAACTCGCCTTGATCGTTGGGAACCGGAGCTGAATGAAGCCATACCAAACGACGAGCGTGACACCAC
GATGCCTGTAGCAATGGCAACAACGTTGCGCAAACTATTAACTGGCGAACTACTTACTCTAGCTTCCCGG
CAACAATTAATAGACTGGATGGAGGCGGATAAAGTTGCAGGACCACTTCTGCGCTCGGCCCTTCCGGCTG
GCTGGTTTATTGCTGATAAATCTGGAGCCGGTGAGCGTGGGTCTCGCGGTATCATTGCAGCACTGGGGCC
AGATGGTAAGCCCTCCCGTATCGTAGTTATCTACACGACGGGGAGTCAGGCAACTATGGATGAACGAAAT
AGACAGATCGCTGAGATAGGTGCCTCACTGATTAAGCATTGGTAACTGTCAGACCAAGTTTACTCATATA
TACTTTAGATTGATTTAAAACTTCATTTTTAATTTAAAAGGATCTAGGTGAAGATCCTTTTTGATAATCT
CATGACCAAAATCCCTTAACGTGAGTTTTCGTTCCACTGAGCGTCAGACCCCGTAGAAAAGATCAAAGGA
TCTTCTTGAGATCCTTTTTTTCTGCGCGTAATCTGCTGCTTGCAAACAAAAAAACCACCGCTACCAGCGG
TGGTTTGTTTGCCGGATCAAGAGCTACCAACTCTTTTTCCGAAGGTAACTGGCTTCAGCAGAGCGCAGAT
ACCAAATACTGTTCTTCTAGTGTAGCCGTAGTTAGGCCACCACTTCAAGAACTCTGTAGCACCGCCTACA
TACCTCGCTCTGCTAATCCTGTTACCAGTGGCTGCTGCCAGTGGCGATAAGTCGTGTCTTACCGGGTTGG
ACTCAAGACGATAGTTACCGGATAAGGCGCAGCGGTCGGGCTGAACGGGGGGTTCGTGCACACAGCCCAG
CTTGGAGCGAACGACCTACACCGAACTGAGATACCTACAGCGTGAGCTATGAGAAAGCGCCACGCTTCCC
GAAGGGAGAAAGGCGGACAGGTATCCGGTAAGCGGCAGGGTCGGAACAGGAGAGCGCACGAGGGAGCTTC
CAGGGGGAAACGCCTGGTATCTTTATAGTCCTGTCGGGTTTCGCCACCTCTGACTTGAGCGTCGATTTTT
GTGATGCTCGTCAGGGGGGCGGAGCCTATGGAAAAACGCCAGCAACGCGGCCTTTTTACGGTTCCTGGCC
TTTTGCTGGCCTTTTGCTCACATGTTCTTTCCTGCGTTATCCCCTGATTCTGTGGATAACCGTATTACCG
CCTTTGAGTGAGCTGATACCGCTCGCCGCAGCCGAACGACCGAGCGCAGCGAGTCAGTGAGCGAGGAAGC
GGAAG
Features (pLannotate 1.2.2; 17 found; start..end, strand, type, name):
      2..55      +  CDS            lacI (fragment): lac repressor; lacI; The lac repressor binds to the lac operator to inhibit transcription in E. coli. This inhibition can be relieved by adding lactose or isopropyl-β-D-thiogalactopyranoside (IPTG).
    388..443     -  polyA_signal   β-globin poly(A) signal: rabbit β-globin polyadenylation signal (Gil and Proudfoot, 1987)
    518..640     -  CDS            HBB: HBB_COLGU - Experimental evidence at transcript level: Swiss-Prot protein existence level 2. Involved in oxygen transport from the lung to the various peripheral tissues. From Colobus guereza (Mantled guereza) (Eastern black-and-white colobus monkey).
    644..1216    -  intron         β-globin intron: intron from rabbit β-globin gene
   1312..1343    -  misc_feature   MCS (fragment): pUC18/19 multiple cloning site
   1437..1475    -  promoter       minimal CMV promoter: human cytomegalovirus (CMV) immediate early promoter
   1493..1708    -  protein_bind   tetracycline response element (fragment): contains seven copies of the tetracycline operator tetO tetracycline repressor TetR
   1708..1753    +  promoter       TRE3GV promoter (fragment): 3rd-generation Tet-responsive promoter that can be activated by binding of Tet-On® 3G, optimized for retroviral and lentiviral vectors
   1829..1856    +  misc_feature   MCS (fragment): pBluescript multiple cloning site
   1861..2580    +  CDS            EGFP: the original enhanced GFP (Yang et al., 1996) mammalian codon-optimized
   2591..2613    +  misc_feature   MCS (fragment): pBluescript multiple cloning site
   2627..2761    -  polyA_signal   SV40 poly(A) signal: SV40 polyadenylation signal
   2784..2867    -  CDS            large T antigen (fragment): large T antigen from SV40 (simian virus 40)
   2861..3091    -  CDS            str (fragment): STR_KLEPN - Protein inferred from homology: Swiss-Prot protein existence level 3. The aminoglycoside phosphotransferases achieve inactivation of their antibiotic substrates by phosphorylation. From Klebsiella pneumoniae.
   3210..3314    +  promoter       AmpR promoter: bla
   3315..4175    +  CDS            AmpR: β-lactamase; bla; confers resistance to ampicillin, carbenicillin, and related antibiotics
   4346..4934    +  rep_origin     ori: high-copy-number ColE1/pMB1/pBR322/pUC origin of replication
