[The description below was written by a language model from this plasmid's Addgene catalogue record and pLannotate feature annotations shown in this document.]
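Description:
Salsa-BC266-P3G2 is a 5.1 kb mammalian expression plasmid built on the pCER206 backbone. It serves as one member of a set of barcoded reporter plasmids for PRESTO-Salsa, a highly multiplexed GPCR bioactivity screening approach. It is propagated in E. coli as a high-copy plasmid through a ColE1/pUC-type origin and is selected with ampicillin via the bla gene under its native promoter. No mammalian selection marker is annotated; only short fragments of lacI, SV40 large T antigen and an aminoglycoside phosphotransferase gene appear, which look like backbone remnants rather than functional units.

The payload is a synthetic insert of about 730 bp, listed as EGFP/BC266 and placed between retained BsrGI and HindIII sites. It is driven by a tetracycline response element. The feature table shows a central tetO array flanked on one side by a TRE3G-type promoter fragment reading into mammalian codon-optimised EGFP. On the other side a minimal CMV promoter points the opposite way toward a multiple cloning site fragment, a rabbit β-globin intron and a β-globin polyadenylation signal, an arrangement that resembles a bidirectional Tet-responsive cassette. No coding sequence is annotated in that second arm.

The barcode itself is not annotated. The cloning sites and insert name suggest it lies just downstream of EGFP, so that it would be carried in the reporter transcript. An SV40 polyadenylation signal lies after this region, although it is annotated on the opposite strand. Reporter expression requires a Tet transactivator supplied in trans. Within the screening system, the unique barcode presumably lets the transcriptional output of a given receptor be distinguished from others in a pooled, sequencing-based readout. The record does not state which receptor is paired with BC266.
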