Addgene plasmid #203107: Salsa-BC266-P3G2
Purpose: Expression of barcoded reporter plasmid for PRESTO-Salsa; EGFP/BC266
Depositing lab: Noah Palm. Depositing organization: Yale University. Publication: Highly multiplexed bioactivity screening reveals human and microbiota metabolome-GPCRome interactions. Chen H, Rosen CE, Gonzalez-Hernandez JA, Song D, Potempa J, Ring AM, Palm NW. Cell. 2023 Jul 6;186(14):3095-3110.e19. doi: 10.1016/j.cell.2023.05.024. Epub 2023 Jun 14. PubMed 37321219.
Backbone
  Vector backbone: pCER206
  Vector type: Mammalian Expression
Growth in bacteria
  Bacterial resistance: Ampicillin, 100 μg/mL
  Growth temperature: 37°C
  Growth strain: DH5alpha
  Copy number: High Copy
Gene/Insert
  Gene/Insert name: EGFP/BC266
  Species: Synthetic
  Insert size (bp): 730
  Promoter: Tet Response Element (TRE)
  Cloning method: Restriction Enzyme; 5′ cloning site BsrGI (not destroyed); 3′ cloning site HindIII (not destroyed)
  Sequencing primers: 5′ Custom primer (GAAGCGCGATCACATGG)
Terms and licenses: Academic/Nonprofit Terms; Industry Terms: Not Available to Industry
How to cite: Salsa-BC266-P3G2 was a gift from Noah Palm (Addgene plasmid # 203107 ; http://n2t.net/addgene:203107 ; RRID:Addgene_203107)
