>Addgene plasmid #203107 | Salsa-BC266-P3G2 | depositor partial sequence | sequence record 393980 | BC266
CCCACCGCAT
